Addgene plasmid #126893: pENTRY4_ ERF922
Purpose: Gateway pENTR-plasmid to generate a binary construct for genome editing of the wheat homolog of a susceptibility gene of O. sativa. Encodes wheat optimized Cas9 and gene specific sgRNA modules.
Depositing lab: Sophien Kamoun.
Backbone
  Vector backbone: pENTR4
  Vector type: CRISPR
Growth in bacteria
  Bacterial resistance: Kanamycin, 50 μg/mL
  Growth temperature: 37°C
  Growth strain: DH5alpha
  Copy number: High Copy
Gene/Insert
  Gene/Insert name: Wheat_live_Cas9
  gRNA/shRNA sequence: TGGTCGGCGCCGAGCGAGAG, CGCGGCCCGGCACGCGCCTG
  Species: Synthetic
  Insert size (bp): 8726
  Cloning method: Restriction Enzyme; 5′ cloning site Unknown (unknown if destroyed)
Terms and licenses: Academic/Nonprofit Terms; Industry Terms: Not Available to Industry
Depositor comments: Encodes gene specific sgRNAs driven by the wheat U6 promoter.
How to cite: pENTRY4_ ERF922 was a gift from Sophien Kamoun (Addgene plasmid # 126893 ; http://n2t.net/addgene:126893 ; RRID:Addgene_126893)
