[The description below was written by a language model from this plasmid's Addgene catalogue record and pLannotate feature annotations shown in this document.]
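Description:
pENTRY4_ ERF922 is a Gateway entry clone built on the pENTR4 backbone, designed as an intermediate for assembling a plant binary vector for CRISPR/Cas9 genome editing in wheat. It is maintained in E. coli as a high-copy plasmid through a ColE1/pUC-type origin and selected with kanamycin via an aminoglycoside phosphotransferase gene. The rrnB T1 and T2 terminators upstream of the cloning region insulate the cargo from read-through transcription. The whole payload sits between attL1 and attL2 sites, so an LR recombination reaction can transfer it in one step into an attR-containing destination vector, here intended to be a binary construct for plant transformation.

The roughly 8.7 kb synthetic insert combines the nuclease and guide modules. A maize polyubiquitin promoter, a strong constitutive promoter commonly used in cereals, lies upstream of a Streptococcus pyogenes Cas9 coding sequence described by the depositor as wheat optimized. Downstream, the annotation also detects an Arabidopsis histone H2B coding sequence followed by a GFP variant and a NOS terminator. This could serve as a nuclear-localised fluorescent marker for tracking expression, although the record does not state how these reading frames are linked to Cas9 or what their purpose is. Two sgRNA modules follow, each ending in the S. pyogenes guide RNA scaffold. According to the depositor they are driven by the wheat U6 promoter, a Pol III promoter that the automated annotation did not label. The two guides target the wheat homolog of ERF922, a rice disease-susceptibility gene, so the construct is meant for knocking out this candidate susceptibility gene in wheat.
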