Features (pLannotate 1.2.2; 19 found; start..end, strand, type, name):
      1..46      +  rep_origin     RSF ori (fragment): Plasmids containing the RSF 1030 origin of replication can be propagated in E. coli cells that contain additional plasmids with compatible origins.
    103..189     +  terminator     rrnB T1 terminator: Escherichia coli rrnB; transcription terminator T1 from the E. coli rrnB gene
    281..308     +  terminator     rrnB T2 terminator: transcription terminator T2 from the E. coli rrnB gene
    358..457     +  protein_bind   attL1: mutant version of attL; recombination site for the Gateway® LR reaction LR Clonase™
    491..2040    +  promoter       Ubi promoter (fragment): maize polyubiquitin gene promoter
   2258..2280    -  misc_feature   MCS (fragment): pUC18/19 multiple cloning site
   2414..6517    +  CDS            cas9: CAS9_STRP1 - Also known as csn1 From Streptococcus pyogenes serotype M1.
   6704..7138    +  CDS            H2B10_ARATH: Experimental evidence at protein level: Swiss-Prot protein existence level 1. Core component of nucleosome. Nucleosomes wrap and compact DNA into chromatin, limiting DNA accessibility to the cellular machineries which require DNA as a template. Histones thereby play a central role in transcription regulation, DNA repair, DNA replication and chromosomal stability. DNA accessibility is regulated via a complex set of post-translational modifications of histones, also called histone code, and nucleosome remodeling. From Arabidopsis thaliana (Mouse-ear cress).
   7157..7873    +  CDS            oxGFP: oxGFP is a basic (constitutively fluorescent) green fluorescent protein published in 2015, derived from Aequorea victoria.
   7903..8098    +  terminator     NOS terminator (fragment): nopaline synthase terminator and poly(A) signal
   8502..8577    +  misc_RNA       gRNA scaffold: guide RNA scaffold for the Streptococcus pyogenes CRISPR/Cas9 system
   8589..8610    -  protein_bind   attB2 (fragment): mutant version of attB; recombination site for the Gateway® BP reaction BP Clonase™
   9026..9101    +  misc_RNA       gRNA scaffold: guide RNA scaffold for the Streptococcus pyogenes CRISPR/Cas9 system
   9113..9134    -  protein_bind   attB2 (fragment): mutant version of attB; recombination site for the Gateway® BP reaction BP Clonase™
   9175..9192    +  terminator     NOS terminator (fragment): nopaline synthase terminator and poly(A) signal
   9242..9260    -  promoter       T7 promoter: promoter for bacteriophage T7 RNA polymerase
   9278..9377    -  protein_bind   attL2: mutant version of attL; recombination site for the Gateway® LR reaction LR Clonase™
   9500..10309   +  CDS            KanR: aminoglycoside phosphotransferase; aph(3')-Ia; confers resistance to kanamycin in bacteria or G418 (Geneticin®) in eukaryotes
  10399..10987   +  rep_origin     ori: high-copy-number ColE1/pMB1/pBR322/pUC origin of replication
>Addgene plasmid #126893 | pENTRY4_ ERF922 | addgene full sequence | sequence record 249692 | Addgene NGS Result
CTTTCCTGCGTTATCCCCTGATTCTGTGGATAACCGTATTACCGCTAGCATGGATCTCGGGGACGTCTAA
CTACTAAGCGAGAGTAGGGAACTGCCAGGCATCAAATAAAACGAAAGGCTCAGTCGGAGGACTGGGCCTT
TCGTTTTATCTGTTGTTTGTCGGTGAACGCTCTCCTGAGTAGGACAAATCCGCCGGGAGCGGATTTGAAC
GTTGTGAAGCAACGGCCCGGAGGGTGGCGGGCAGGACGCCCGCCATAAACTGCCAGGCATCAAACTAAGC
AGAAGGCCATCCTGACGGATGGCCTTTTTGCGTTTCTACAAACTCTTCCTGTTAGTTAGTTACTTAAGCT
CGGGCCCCAAATAATGATTTTATTTTGACTGATAGTGACCTGTTCGTTGCAACAAATTGATAAGCAATGC
TTTTTTATAATGCCAACTTTGTACAAAAAAGCAGGCTCCACCATGGTACAAAGTGGTGAAGCTTGCATGC
CTGCAGTGCAGCGTGACCCGGTCGTGCCCCTCTCTAGAGATAATGAGCATTGCATGTCTAAGTTATAAAA
AATTACCACATATTTTTTTTGTCACACTTGTTTGAAGTGCAGTTTATCTATCTTTATACATATATTTAAA
CTTTACTCTACGAATAATATAATCTATAGTACTACAATAATATCAGTGTTTTAGAGAATCATATAAATGA
ACAGTTAGACATGGTCTAAAGGACAATTGAGTATTTTGACAACAGGACTCTACAGTTTTATCTTTTTAGT
GTGCATGTGTTCTCCTTTTTTTTTGCAAATAGCTTCACCTATATAATACTTCATCCATTTTATTAGTACA
TCCATTTAGGGTTTAGGGTTAATGGTTTTTATAGACTAATTTTTTTAGTACATCTATTTTATTCTATTTT
AGCCTCTAAATTAAGAAAACTAAAACTCTATTTTAGTTTTTTTATTTAATAATTTAGATATAAAATAGAA
TAAAATAAAGTGACTAAAAATTAAACAAATACCCTTTAAGAAATTAAAAAAACTAAGGAAACATTTTTCT
TGTTTCGAGTAGATAATGCCAGCCTGTTAAACGCCGTCGACGAGTCTAACGGACACCAACCAGCGAACCA
GCAGCGTCGCGTCGGGCCAAGCGAAGCAGACGGCACGGCATCTCTGTCGCTGCCTCTGGACCCCTCTCGA
GAGTTCCGCTCCACCGTTGGACTTGCTCCGCTGTCGGCATCCAGAAATTGCGTGGCGGAGCGGCAGACGT
GAGCCGGCACGGCAGGCGGCCTCCTCCTCCTCTCACGGCACCGGCAGCTACGGGGGATTCCTTTCCCACC
GCTCCTTCGCTTTCCCTTCCTCGCCCGCCGTAATAAATAGACACCCCCTCCACACCCTCTTTCCCCAACC
TCGTGTTGTTCGGAGCGCACACACACACAACCAGATCTCCCCCAAATCCACCCGTCGGCACCTCCGCTTC
AAGGTACGCCGCTCGTCCTCCCCCCCCCCCCNTCTCTACCTTCTCTAGATCGGCGTTCCGGTCCATGGTT
AGGGCCCGGTAGTTCTACTTCTGTTCATGTTTGTGTTAGATCCGTGTTTGTGTTAGATCCGTGCTGCTAG
CGTTCGTACACGGATGCGACCTGTACGTCAGACACGTTCTGATTGCTAACTTGCCAGTGTTTCTCTTTGG
GGAATCCTGGGATGGCTCTAGCCGTTCCGCAGACGGGATCGATTTCATGATTTTTTTTGTTTCGTTGCAT
AGGGTTTGGTTTGCCCTTTTCCTTTATTTCAATATATGCCGTGCACTTGTTTGTCGGGTCATCTTTTCAT
GCTTTTTTTTGTCTTGGTTGTGATGATGTGGTGTGGTTGGGCGGTCGTTCATTCGTTCTAGATCGGAGTA
GAATACTGTTTCAAACTACCTGGTGTATTTATTAATTTTGGAACTGTATGTGTGTGTCATACATCTTCAT
AGTTACGAGTTTAAGATGGATGGAAATATCGATCTAGGATAGGTATACATGTTGATGTGGGTTTTACTGA
TGCATATACATGATGGCATATGCAGCATCTATTCATATGCTCTAACCTTGAGTACCTATCTATTATAATA
AACAAGTATGTTTTATAATTATTTTGATCTTGATATACTTGGATGATGGCATATGCAGCAGCTATATGTG
GATTTTTTTAGCCCTGCCTTCATACGCTATTTATTTGCTTGGTACTGTTTCTTTTGTCGATGCTCACCCT
GTTGTTTGGTGTTACTTCTGCAGGTCGACTCTAGAGGATCTGGAATTCCCGGGGAGAATCTGGAGCTCTC
GAGATTTCTCACGCGTGCCACCATGGGGCCGAAGAAGAAGAGGAAGGTGGGTAGGGTGTGTCGGATTAGC
AGCCTTCGGTACAGGGGTCCTGGCATTGCCACCATGGACAAGAAGTACTCTATCGGGTTGGATATAGGAA
CGAATAGTGTGGGTTGGGCTGTCATCACTGACGAGTACAAGGTGCCATCGAAGAAATTTAAAGTGCTGGG
CAACACCGACAGGCACTCCATCAAGAAGAACCTAATAGGTGCGTTGCTCTTTGATTCCGGGGAGACAGCC
GAAGCGACCCGCCTCAAGCGCACAGCAAGAAGGCGCTATACGCGTAGAAAGAACAGGATCTGCTACCTAC
AAGAGATCTTTTCCAACGAAATGGCGAAAGTGGATGACTCCTTCTTCCATCGGCTCGAGGAAAGCTTCCT
CGTAGAAGAGGACAAGAAGCACGAACGCCATCCGATATTCGGGAACATTGTCGACGAAGTCGCATACCAC
GAGAAGTATCCTACCATCTATCACCTGAGGAAGAAGCTCGTAGATAGCACTGACAAGGCTGATTTGCGCC
TCATCTATTTGGCCCTGGCCCATATGATTAAGTTCCGTGGGCACTTCCTCATCGAAGGCGACCTTAATCC
GGACAATTCCGATGTTGACAAACTCTTCATCCAACTGGTCCAGACATACAATCAGCTCTTTGAAGAGAAC
CCCATCAACGCGTCAGGAGTTGATGCGAAGGCAATCTTGAGTGCTCGGCTGTCGAAAAGCCGGAGGCTCG
AAAATCTGATAGCCCAACTGCCAGGCGAAAAGAAGAACGGATTGTTTGGCAACCTTATTGCCCTTAGTCT
AGGGCTCACCCCTAACTTCAAGTCTAACTTTGACCTGGCCGAGGATGCCAAGCTCCAACTGTCCAAAGAC
ACGTACGACGACGATCTCGACAATCTGCTTGCCCAAATCGGCGACCAGTATGCGGACCTTTTCCTTGCAG
CGAAGAACTTGTCAGATGCAATCCTCTTGTCCGATATTCTGCGCGTTAACACTGAGATTACCAAGGCTCC
TCTTTCGGCATCCATGATCAAACGGTACGACGAACATCACCAGGATCTCACGCTCCTCAAGGCTCTCGTC
AGACAACAGCTGCCGGAGAAGTACAAAGAGATCTTCTTCGATCAATCAAAGAACGGGTATGCTGGGTACA
TCGACGGTGGCGCGTCACAGGAGGAGTTCTACAAGTTTATCAAGCCCATTCTCGAGAAGATGGATGGCAC
TGAAGAGCTCCTGGTTAAGCTCAATCGCGAGGATCTACTCCGCAAGCAGCGTACCTTCGACAATGGAAGC
ATTCCACACCAAATCCATCTGGGCGAGCTTCACGCCATACTTCGTAGGCAAGAGGACTTTTACCCATTCC
TCAAAGACAACCGGGAGAAAATCGAGAAGATCCTCACATTCAGAATCCCCTACTATGTGGGCCCATTGGC
AAGGGGCAACTCTAGGTTCGCGTGGATGACTAGAAAATCGGAGGAAACGATTACCCCATGGAACTTCGAG
GAGGTGGTGGACAAGGGCGCTTCTGCCCAAAGCTTCATCGAGAGGATGACCAACTTCGACAAGAATCTGC
CAAACGAGAAGGTCCTCCCCAAACATTCCCTACTGTACGAGTACTTCACCGTCTACAACGAGCTGACCAA
GGTCAAGTACGTTACTGAGGGTATGAGGAAACCGGCCTTTCTGTCAGGAGAGCAGAAGAAGGCCATAGTG
GATCTCCTTTTCAAGACCAATCGCAAGGTCACAGTCAAGCAGCTAAAGGAGGACTACTTTAAGAAAATCG
AGTGCTTTGACTCTGTGGAGATAAGCGGCGTTGAGGATCGCTTCAACGCCTCGCTGGGAACGTACCACGA
CTTGCTCAAGATCATTAAGGATAAAGACTTCCTCGATAACGAAGAGAACGAGGACATCTTGGAGGACATC
GTTCTGACGCTTACTCTCTTCGAGGACCGCGAGATGATCGAAGAGAGGCTCAAGACGTATGCGCACCTCT
TTGACGACAAAGTGATGAAGCAGCTGAAGCGCAGGCGCTACACAGGTTGGGGCAGGCTGAGCAGGAAGCT
GATCAATGGCATTCGCGATAAGCAGTCGGGCAAGACCATCCTCGACTTCCTCAAGTCCGATGGGTTCGCA
AACAGGAACTTTATGCAGCTAATCCACGATGACTCCTTGACCTTCAAGGAGGACATTCAGAAGGCTCAGG
TTTCAGGCCAAGGCGATTCGCTCCACGAGCATATCGCGAATTTGGCCGGATCTCCAGCCATCAAGAAGGG
TATACTTCAAACAGTGAAGGTTGTCGATGAGCTGGTCAAAGTGATGGGTAGACATAAGCCCGAGAATATC
GTGATTGAGATGGCTCGGGAGAACCAAACCACACAGAAGGGGCAGAAGAACTCCAGGGAAAGGATGAAGA
GAATCGAAGAAGGCATCAAGGAGCTCGGATCACAAATTCTCAAGGAGCATCCGGTCGAAAACACCCAACT
GCAAAACGAGAAGCTCTACCTCTACTACCTCCAAAACGGACGCGATATGTACGTGGACCAGGAGCTCGAC
ATCAATCGCCTATCTGACTACGATGTCGATCATATAGTACCACAAAGCTTCCTCAAAGACGACTCTATCG
ACAACAAGGTGCTGACCAGGTCCGACAAGAACCGCGGGAAGTCAGACAACGTGCCTTCTGAGGAAGTCGT
CAAGAAGATGAAGAACTACTGGAGGCAACTCCTCAATGCAAAGCTCATTACACAAAGGAAGTTCGACAAC
CTTACCAAGGCGGAGAGAGGCGGCCTCAGTGAGCTAGATAAGGCCGGATTTATCAAGCGCCAACTGGTTG
AGACACGGCAAATCACCAAGCACGTTGCACAGATCCTGGACTCACGCATGAACACAAAATACGATGAGAA
TGACAAGCTAATCCGGGAAGTCAAAGTTATTACTCTGAAATCTAAACTGGTGTCCGACTTTCGGAAGGAC
TTCCAGTTCTATAAGGTCCGTGAGATCAACAACTACCATCACGCCCATGATGCCTATCTCAATGCTGTGG
TTGGCACTGCACTCATCAAGAAATATCCCAAGCTTGAGTCGGAGTTCGTCTACGGTGACTACAAGGTTTA
TGACGTAAGGAAGATGATTGCGAAGAGTGAGCAGGAAATCGGCAAGGCCACCGCCAAGTACTTCTTTTAC
AGCAACATAATGAACTTCTTCAAGACTGAGATCACCCTGGCCAATGGAGAGATCAGAAAACGTCCGCTGA
TAGAGACTAACGGAGAAACTGGTGAGATAGTGTGGGACAAGGGGAGAGACTTTGCTACTGTCCGGAAGGT
GCTAAGCATGCCACAAGTCAACATCGTCAAGAAAACGGAAGTCCAAACCGGCGGCTTCTCGAAAGAGTCA
ATCCTTCCGAAGCGCAATAGCGATAAGCTTATAGCCCGTAAGAAAGACTGGGATCCAAAGAAGTACGGTG
GCTTTGACAGTCCTACAGTGGCGTACTCCGTGCTGGTTGTTGCCAAGGTGGAAAAGGGGAAGTCGAAGAA
GCTGAAGAGCGTAAAGGAGTTGCTCGGGATTACCATTATGGAGCGTTCCAGCTTTGAGAAGAATCCCATT
GATTTCTTGGAGGCGAAAGGATACAAGGAAGTCAAGAAAGATCTCATCATAAAGTTGCCGAAATACAGCT
TGTTCGAGCTGGAGAATGGGAGAAAGAGGATGCTTGCCAGCGCAGGCGAGTTGCAAAAGGGGAACGAGCT
GGCACTCCCATCCAAGTACGTCAACTTCCTGTATCTCGCCTCACACTATGAGAAACTTAAGGGTTCCCCA
GAGGACAATGAGCAAAAGCAGCTGTTTGTGGAGCAACACAAGCACTACCTCGATGAGATCATCGAACAGA
TCAGTGAGTTCTCGAAGAGGGTGATTCTTGCTGACGCTAACCTTGACAAGGTGTTGTCCGCCTACAACAA
GCATCGGGACAAACCCATCCGGGAGCAGGCAGAAAACATCATACACTTGTTCACGTTGACGAACCTTGGC
GCTCCTGCGGCGTTCAAATATTTTGACACGACGATTGATAGGAAGCGCTATACCAGCACCAAAGAAGTAC
TCGATGCCACCCTAATTCACCAGTCTATTACAGGCCTGTACGAAACGAGGATCGACTTGTCGCAACTAGG
AGGAGATGCCTATCCGTATGACGTGCCAGATTACGCCTCCCTTGGGTCTGGTTCCCCTAAGAAGAAGCGG
AAAGTGGAGGATCCCAAGAAGAAGCGCAAAGTCGACGGCGGATCCGGAGCCACGAACTTTTCCCTGCTCA
AGCAAGCTGGTGATGTGGAGGAGAATCCTGGCCCAGCTCCAGGCTCAACGTCCATGGCGAAGGCAGATAA
GAAACCAGCGGAGAAGAAACCGGCAGAGAAAACTCCGGCAGTCGAACCAGCAGCAGCGGCAGAGAAGAAA
CCAAAAGCCGGAAAGAAACTCCCCAAGGAACCAGCCGTCGCCGGAGACAAGAAGAAGAAGAGATCAAAGA
AGAACGTTGAGACATACAAGATCTACATCTTCAAGGTGTTGAAGCAAGTTCATCCAGACATCGGAATCTC
AAGCAAAGCGATGGGAATTATGAACAGTTTCATCAACGATATTTTTGAGAAGCTCGCTGGTGAATCTTCG
AAGCTGGCGAGGTACAACAAGAAGCCGACGATTACTTCCAGGGAGATTCAGACTGCGGTTAGACTTGTGT
TGCCCGGTGAGTTGGCGAAACATGCTGTGTCTGAAGGGACTAAGGCGGTTACGAAGTTTACGAGTTCTGC
TCAGGGCGCCTCTTTCATGGTGTCCAAAGGAGAGGAGCTCTTTACAGGAGTTGTGCCCATTTTGGTCGAG
TTGGATGGCGACGTAAATGGCCACAAGTTCAGCGTGAGAGGCGAAGGTGAAGGTGATGCCACCAATGGCA
AGCTTACCCTCAAGTTCATCTGTACCACTGGGAAACTGCCGGTTCCATGGCCAACGTTGGTCACCACTCT
CACATATGGTGTTCAGTGCTTTTCGAGGTATCCGGACCACATGAAACGCCATGACTTCTTCAAGTCAGCC
ATGCCTGAGGGGTATGTCCAAGAACGCACCATCAGCTTTAAGGACGACGGAACGTACAAGACACGTGCGG
AGGTCAAGTTCGAGGGAGATACACTGGTGAACAGGATCGAACTCAAAGGGATCGACTTCAAAGAGGACGG
CAACATACTGGGGCATAAGCTCGAGTACAACTTCAATTCTCACAACGTCTACATTACTGCCGACAAGCAG
AAGAACGGCATTAAGGCGAACTTCAAAATCCGGCATAATGTGGAGGATGGTAGTGTCCAACTGGCTGACC
ACTACCAGCAGAACACGCCGATAGGCGATGGCCCAGTGCTTCTGCCCGACAATCACTACCTGTCAACCCA
ATCCGTTCTGTCTAAGGACCCTAACGAAAAGAGGGATCACATGGTGCTTCTGGAGTTTGTAACGGCTGCA
GGCATCACTCATGGGATGGATGAGCTCTACAAGTGATAACTGCGGCCGCAGATATCACTAGTGTTCAAAC
ATTTGGCAATAAAGTTTCTTAAGATTGAATCCTGTTGCCGGTCTTGCGATGATTATCATATAATTTCTGT
TGAATTACGTTAAGCATGTAATAATTAACATGTAATGCATGACGTTATTTATGAGATGGGTTTTTATGAT
TAGAGTCCCGCAATTATACATTTAATACGCGATAGAAAACAAAATATAACTAGAATTCGAGCTCGGAGGA
CCAAGCCCGTTATTCTGACAGTTCTGGTGCTCAACACATTTATATTTATCAAGGAGCACATTGTTACTCA
CTGCTAGGAGGGAATCGAACTAGGAATATTGATCAGAGGAACTACGAGAGAGCTGAAGATAACTGCCCTC
TAGCTCTCACTGATCTGGGTCGCATAGTGAGATGCAGCCCACGTGAGTTCAGCAACGGTCTAGCGCTGGG
CTTTTAGGCCCGCATGATCGGGCTTTTGTCGGGTGGTCGACGTGTTCACGATTGGGGAGAGCAACGCAGC
AGTTCCTCTTAGTTTAGTCCCACCTCGCCTGTCCAGCAGAGTTCTGACCGGTTTATAAACTCGCTTGCTG
CATCAGACTTGTGGTCGGCGCCGAGCGAGAGGTTTTAGAGCTAGAAATAGCAAGTTAAAATAAGGCTAGT
CCGTTATCAACTTGAAAAAGTGGCACCGAGTCGGTGCTTTTTTTCTAGACCCAGCTTTCTTGTACAAAGT
TGGCATTACGCTTTACGAATTCCCATGGGGAGGACCAAGCCCGTTATTCTGACAGTTCTGGTGCTCAACA
CATTTATATTTATCAAGGAGCACATTGTTACTCACTGCTAGGAGGGAATCGAACTAGGAATATTGATCAG
AGGAACTACGAGAGAGCTGAAGATAACTGCCCTCTAGCTCTCACTGATCTGGGTCGCATAGTGAGATGCA
GCCCACGTGAGTTCAGCAACGGTCTAGCGCTGGGCTTTTAGGCCCGCATGATCGGGCTTTTGTCGGGTGG
TCGACGTGTTCACGATTGGGGAGAGCAACGCAGCAGTTCCTCTTAGTTTAGTCCCACCTCGCCTGTCCAG
CAGAGTTCTGACCGGTTTATAAACTCGCTTGCTGCATCAGACTTGCGCGGCCCGGCACGCGCCTGGTTTT
AGAGCTAGAAATAGCAAGTTAAAATAAGGCTAGTCCGTTATCAACTTGAAAAAGTGGCACCGAGTCGGTG
CTTTTTTTCTAGACCCAGCTTTCTTGTACAAAGTTGGCATTACGCTCAGAGAGGATGCACATGTGACCGA
GGGAGGTGTCATCTATGTTACTGCTAGTCGATTTAAATCCTTAATTAACCCTGCAGGCATCTCCAATTCG
CCCTATAGTGAGTCGTATTACACCGGTGAGGATCTAGACCCAGCTTTCTTGTACAAAGTTGGCATTATAA
GAAAGCATTGCTTATCAATTTGTTGCAACGAACAGGTCACTATCAGTCAAAATAAAATCATTATTTGCCA
TCCAGCTGCAGCTCTGGCCCGTGTCTCAAAATCTCTGATGTTACATTGCACAAGATAAAAATATATCATC
ATGAACAATAAAACTGTCTGCTTACATAAACAGTAATACAAGGGGTGTTATGAGCCATATTCAACGGGAA
ACGTCGAGGCCGCGATTAAATTCCAACATGGATGCTGATTTATATGGGTATAAATGGGCTCGCGATAATG
TCGGGCAATCAGGTGCGACAATCTATCGCTTGTATGGGAAGCCCGATGCGCCAGAGTTGTTTCTGAAACA
TGGCAAAGGTAGCGTTGCCAATGATGTTACAGATGAGATGGTCAGACTAAACTGGCTGACGGAATTTATG
CCTCTTCCGACCATCAAGCATTTTATCCGTACTCCTGGTGATGCATGGTTACTCACCACTGCGATCCCCG
GAAAAACAGCATTCCAGGTATTAGAAGAATATCCTGATTCAGGTGAAAATATTGTTGATGCGCTGGCAGT
GTTCCTGCGCCGGTTGCATTCGATTCCTGTTTGTAATTGTCCTTTTAACAGCGATCGCGTATTTCGTCTC
GCTCAGGCGCAATCACGAATGAATAACGGTTTGGTTGATGCGAGTGATTTTGATGACGAGCGTAATGGCT
GGCCTGTTGAACAAGTCTGGAAAGAAATGCATAAACTTTTGCCATTCTCACCGGATTCAGTCGTCACTCA
TGGTGATTTCTCACTTGATAACCTTATTTTTGACGAGGGGAAATTAATAGGTTGTATTGATGTTGGACGA
GTCGGAATCGCAGACCGATACCAGGATCTTGCCATCCTATGGAACTGCCTCGGTGAGTTTTCTCCTTCAT
TACAGAAACGGCTTTTTCAAAAATATGGTATTGATAATCCTGATATGAATAAATTGCAGTTTCATTTGAT
GCTCGATGAGTTTTTCTAATCAGAATTGGTTAATTGGTTGTAACATTATTCAGATTGGGCCCCGTTCCAC
TGAGCGTCAGACCCCGTAGAAAAGATCAAAGGATCTTCTTGAGATCCTTTTTTTCTGCGCGTAATCTGCT
GCTTGCAAACAAAAAAACCACCGCTACCAGCGGTGGTTTGTTTGCCGGATCAAGAGCTACCAACTCTTTT
TCCGAAGGTAACTGGCTTCAGCAGAGCGCAGATACCAAATACTGTTCTTCTAGTGTAGCCGTAGTTAGGC
CACCACTTCAAGAACTCTGTAGCACCGCCTACATACCTCGCTCTGCTAATCCTGTTACCAGTGGCTGCTG
CCAGTGGCGATAAGTCGTGTCTTACCGGGTTGGACTCAAGACGATAGTTACCGGATAAGGCGCAGCGGTC
GGGCTGAACGGGGGGTTCGTGCACACAGCCCAGCTTGGAGCGAACGACCTACACCGAACTGAGATACCTA
CAGCGTGAGCTATGAGAAAGCGCCACGCTTCCCGAAGGGAGAAAGGCGGACAGGTATCCGGTAAGCGGCA
GGGTCGGAACAGGAGAGCGCACGAGGGAGCTTCCAGGGGGAAACGCCTGGTATCTTTATAGTCCTGTCGG
GTTTCGCCACCTCTGACTTGAGCGTCGATTTTTGTGATGCTCGTCAGGGGGGCGGAGCCTATGGAAAAAC
GCCAGCAACGCGGCCTTTTTACGGTTCCTGGCCTTTTGCTGGCCTTTTGCTCACATGTT
